Addgene plasmid #234523: pLX208-FLiCRE2-TF
Purpose: Transcriptional reporter for detecting calcium increase in HEK293T (transcription factor)
Depositing lab: Wenjing Wang. Depositing organization: University of Michigan. Publication: An improved FLARE system for recording and manipulating neuronal activity. Zhou G, Li R, Bartolik O, Ma Y, Wan WW, Meng J, Hu Y, Ye B, Wang W. Cell Rep Methods. 2025 Apr 21;5(4):101012. doi: 10.1016/j.crmeth.2025.101012. Epub 2025 Mar 21. PubMed 40120579.
Backbone
  Vector backbone: pLX208
  Vector type: Mammalian Expression, Lentiviral
Growth in bacteria
  Bacterial resistance: Ampicillin, 100 μg/mL
  Growth temperature: 37°C
  Growth strain: NEB Stable
  Copy number: Unknown
Gene/Insert
  Gene/Insert name: CD4-HA-CIBN-MK2-hLOV-TEVcs-GAL4
  Species: H. sapiens (human)
  Promoter: CMV
  Cloning method: Gibson Cloning
  Sequencing primers: 5′ cgcaaatgggcggtaggcgtg; 3′ cacatagcgtaaaaggagcaacatag
Terms and licenses: Academic/Nonprofit Terms; Industry Terms
Depositor comments: Please visit https://doi.org/10.1101/2025.01.13.632875 for bioRxiv preprint.
How to cite: pLX208-FLiCRE2-TF was a gift from Wenjing Wang (Addgene plasmid # 234523 ; http://n2t.net/addgene:234523 ; RRID:Addgene_234523)
