[The description below was written by a language model from this plasmid's Addgene catalogue record and pLannotate feature annotations shown in this document.]
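Description:
pLX208-FLiCRE2-TF is a third-generation-style, self-inactivating HIV-1 lentiviral transfer plasmid for mammalian expression, built on the pLX208 backbone. It is propagated in E. coli through a high-copy ColE1/pUC origin with ampicillin selection (AmpR); an f1 origin, SV40 origin and lac/T7/T3 remnants also sit in the bacterial portion. The viral portion has an RSV promoter-driven truncated 5' LTR, the Ψ packaging signal with a gag fragment, RRE, cPPT/CTS, WPRE and a ΔU3 3' LTR followed by an SV40 poly(A) signal. Only a short fragment of the hygromycin resistance gene is annotated, so the feature table shows no intact mammalian selection marker.

The payload is one CMV enhancer/promoter-driven fusion protein, listed as CD4-HA-CIBN-MK2-hLOV-TEVcs-GAL4. An Igκ leader and truncated human CD4 lacking its cytoplasmic tail anchor the protein at the membrane. They are followed by CIBN, then a short calmodulin-binding peptide (MK2, which the annotation matches to a CAMK2A fragment). Next comes a LOV photosensory domain that the software labels miniSOG, most likely because both are LOV-derived. A TEV protease cleavage site, which is named in the insert but not annotated, precedes the GAL4 DNA-binding and activation domains, and a partial FLAG-like match lies at the C-terminus.

This is the transcription factor component of a FLiCRE/FLARE-type calcium recorder. In such designs, GAL4 is tethered at the membrane. It is released only when calcium brings a calmodulin-fused TEV protease, supplied on a separate construct, to the peptide while blue light uncages the cleavage site. The freed GAL4 then drives a UAS reporter. The recorded use is detecting calcium increases in HEK293T cells.
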