Features (pLannotate 1.2.2; 33 found; start..end, strand, type, name):
      5..231     +  promoter       RSV promoter: Rous sarcoma virus enhancer/promoter
    232..412     +  LTR            5' LTR (truncated): truncated 5' long terminal repeat (LTR) from HIV-1
    459..584     +  misc_feature   HIV-1 Ψ: packaging signal of human immunodeficiency virus type 1
    568..931     +  CDS            HIV-1 gag (fragment): gag protein from human immunodeficiency virus 1; gag
   1077..1310    +  misc_feature   RRE: The Rev response element (RRE) of HIV-1 allows for Rev-dependent mRNA export from the nucleus to the cytoplasm.
   1707..1793    +  CDS            hph (fragment): KHYB_ECOLX - Experimental evidence at protein level: Swiss-Prot protein existence level 1. The aminoglycoside phosphotransferases achieve inactivation of their antibiotic substrates by phosphorylation. Only phosphorylates hygromycin and closely related compounds such as demethyl analogs and destomycin. From Escherichia coli.
   1847..1964    +  misc_feature   cPPT/CTS: central polypurine tract and central termination sequence of HIV-1
   2081..2384    +  enhancer       CMV enhancer: human cytomegalovirus immediate early enhancer
   2385..2588    +  promoter       CMV promoter: human cytomegalovirus (CMV) immediate early promoter
   2614..2676    +  sig_peptide    Igκ leader: leader sequence from mouse immunoglobulin κ light chain
   2758..3420    +  CDS            CD4 (truncated) (fragment): truncated human CD4 cell surface glycoprotein lacking the cytoplasmic tail
   3499..4008    +  CDS            CIBN: N-terminal portion of the CIB1 transcription factor from Arabidopsis thaliana binds to CRY2 (cryptochrome 2) that has absorbed blue light (Kennedy et al., 2010)
   4027..4092    +  CDS            CAMK2A (fragment): KCC2A_HUMAN - Also known as CAMKA, KIAA0968. Experimental evidence at protein level: Swiss-Prot protein existence level 1. Calcium/calmodulin-dependent protein kinase that functions autonomously after Ca(2+)/calmodulin-binding and autophosphorylation, and is involved in synaptic plasticity, neurotransmitter release and long-term potentiation. Member of the NMDAR signaling complex in excitatory synapses, it regulates NMDAR-dependent potentiation of the AMPAR and therefore excitatory synaptic transmission (By similarity). Regulates dendritic spine development (PubMed:28130356). Also regulates th
   4240..4557    +  CDS            miniSOG: miniSOG is a basic (constitutively fluorescent) cyan fluorescent protein published in 2011, derived from Arabidopsis thaliana. It requires the cofactor flavin for fluorescence.
   4682..5121    +  CDS            GAL4 DNA binding domain (fragment): DNA binding domain of the GAL4 transcriptional activator; Saccharomyces cerevisiae GAL4 (truncated)
   5122..5463    +  CDS            GAL4 activation domain: activation domain of the GAL4 transcriptional activator; Saccharomyces cerevisiae GAL4 (truncated)
   5467..5487    +  CDS            3xFLAG (fragment): three tandem FLAG® epitope tags
   5506..6094    +  misc_feature   WPRE: woodchuck hepatitis virus posttranscriptional regulatory element
   6145..6164    +  misc_feature   cPPT/CTS (fragment): central polypurine tract and central termination sequence of HIV-1
   6166..6399    +  LTR            3' LTR (ΔU3): self-inactivating 3' long terminal repeat (LTR) from HIV-1
   6477..6598    +  polyA_signal   SV40 poly(A) signal: SV40 polyadenylation signal
   6638..6773    +  rep_origin     SV40 ori: SV40 origin of replication
   6794..6812    -  promoter       T7 promoter: promoter for bacteriophage T7 RNA polymerase
   6820..6975    +  CDS            lacZα (fragment): LacZα fragment of β-galactosidase; lacZ fragment
   6980..7408    +  rep_origin     f1 ori (sequence partly withheld): f1 bacteriophage origin of replication; arrow indicates direction of (+) strand synthesis
   7461..7565    +  promoter       AmpR promoter: bla
   7566..8426    +  CDS            AmpR: β-lactamase; bla; confers resistance to ampicillin, carbenicillin, and related antibiotics
   8597..9185    +  rep_origin     ori: high-copy-number ColE1/pMB1/pBR322/pUC origin of replication
   9368..9460    +  CDS            lacI (fragment): lac repressor; lacI; The lac repressor binds to the lac operator to inhibit transcription in E. coli. This inhibition can be relieved by adding lactose or isopropyl-β-D-thiogalactopyranoside (IPTG).
   9473..9494    +  protein_bind   CAP binding site: CAP binding activates transcription in the presence of cAMP. E. coli catabolite activator protein
   9509..9539    +  promoter       lac promoter: promoter for the E. coli lac operon
   9547..9563    +  protein_bind   lac operator: The lac repressor binds to the lac operator to inhibit transcription in E. coli. This inhibition can be relieved by adding lactose or isopropyl-β-D-thiogalactopyranoside (IPTG). lac repressor encoded by lacI
   9608..9626    +  promoter       T3 promoter: promoter for bacteriophage T3 RNA polymerase
>Addgene plasmid #234523 | pLX208-FLiCRE2-TF | addgene full sequence | sequence record 467814 | Addgene NGS Result
TTAATGTAGTCTTATGCAATACTCTTGTAGTCTTGCAACATGGTAACGATGAGTTAGCAACATGCCTTAC
AAGGAGAGAAAAAGCACCGTGCATGCCGATTGGTGGAAGTAAGGTGGTACGATCGTGCCTTATTAGGAAG
GCAACAGACGGGTCTGACATGGATTGGACGAACCACTGAATTGCCGCATTGCAGAGATATTGTATTTAAG
TGCCTAGCTCGATACATAAACGGGTCTCTCTGGTTAGACCAGATCTGAGCCTGGGAGCTCTCTGGCTAAC
TAGGGAACCCACTGCTTAAGCCTCAATAAAGCTTGCCTTGAGTGCTTCAAGTAGTGTGTGCCCGTCTGTT
GTGTGACTCTGGTAACTAGAGATCCCTCAGACCCTTTTAGTCAGTGTGGAAAATCTCTAGCAGTGGCGCC
CGAACAGGGACTTGAAAGCGAAAGGGAAACCAGAGGAGCTCTCTCGACGCAGGACTCGGCTTGCTGAAGC
GCGCACGGCAAGAGGCGAGGGGCGGCGACTGGTGAGTACGCCAAAAATTTTGACTAGCGGAGGCTAGAAG
GAGAGAGATGGGTGCGAGAGCGTCAGTATTAAGCGGGGGAGAATTAGATCGCGATGGGAAAAAATTCGGT
TAAGGCCAGGGGGAAAGAAAAAATATAAATTAAAACATATAGTATGGGCAAGCAGGGAGCTAGAACGATT
CGCAGTTAATCCTGGCCTGTTAGAAACATCAGAAGGCTGTAGACAAATACTGGGACAGCTACAACCATCC
CTTCAGACAGGATCAGAAGAACTTAGATCATTATATAATACAGTAGCAACCCTCTATTGTGTGCATCAAA
GGATAGAGATAAAAGACACCAAGGAAGCTTTAGACAAGATAGAGGAAGAGCAAAACAAAAGTAAGACCAC
CGCACAGCAAGCGGCCGCTGATCTTCAGACCTGGAGGAGGAGATATGAGGGACAATTGGAGAAGTGAATT
ATATAAATATAAAGTAGTAAAAATTGAACCATTAGGAGTAGCACCCACCAAGGCAAAGAGAAGAGTGGTG
CAGAGAGAAAAAAGAGCAGTGGGAATAGGAGCTTTGTTCCTTGGGTTCTTGGGAGCAGCAGGAAGCACTA
TGGGCGCAGCGTCAATGACGCTGACGGTACAGGCCAGACAATTATTGTCTGGTATAGTGCAGCAGCAGAA
CAATTTGCTGAGGGCTATTGAGGCGCAACAGCATCTGTTGCAACTCACAGTCTGGGGCATCAAGCAGCTC
CAGGCAAGAATCCTGGCTGTGGAAAGATACCTAAAGGATCAACAGCTCCTGGGGATTTGGGGTTGCTCTG
GAAAACTCATTTGCACCACTGCTGTGCCTTGGAATGCTAGTTGGAGTAATAAATCTCTGGAACAGATTTG
GAATCACACGACCTGGATGGAGTGGGACAGAGAAATTAACAATTACACAAGCTTAATACACTCCTTAATT
GAAGAATCGCAAAACCAGCAAGAAAAGAATGAACAAGAATTATTGGAATTAGATAAATGGGCAAGTTTGT
GGAATTGGTTTAACATAACAAATTGGCTGTGGTATATAAAATTATTCATAATGATAGTAGGAGGCTTGGT
AGGTTTAAGAATAGTTTTTGCTGTACTTTCTATAGTGAATAGAGTTAGGCAGGGATATTCACCATTATCG
TTTCAGACCCACCTCCCAACCCCGAGAGCGCTGCCGTCTGGACCGATGGCTGTGTGGAAGTGCTCGCCGA
TAGTGGAAACAGACGCCCCAGCACTCGTCCTAGGGCAAAGGATCTGCAGTAATGAGAATTCTAGATCTTG
AGACAAATGGCAGTATTCATCCACAATTTTAAAAGAAAAGGGGGGATTGGGGGGTACAGTGCAGGGGAAA
GAATAGTAGACATAATAGCAACAGACATACAAACTAAAGAATTACAAAAACAAATTACAAAAATTCAAAA
TTTTCGGGTTTATTACAGGGACAGCAGAGATCCACTTTGGCGCCGGCTCGAGGGGGCCCGGGGTTATTAA
TAGTAATCAATTACGGGGTCATTAGTTCATAGCCCATATATGGAGTTCCGCGTTACATAACTTACGGTAA
ATGGCCCGCCTGGCTGACCGCCCAACGACCCCCGCCCATTGACGTCAATAATGACGTATGTTCCCATAGT
AACGCCAATAGGGACTTTCCATTGACGTCAATGGGTGGAGTATTTACGGTAAACTGCCCACTTGGCAGTA
CATCAAGTGTATCATATGCCAAGTACGCCCCCTATTGACGTCAATGACGGTAAATGGCCCGCCTGGCATT
ATGCCCAGTACATGACCTTATGGGACTTTCCTACTTGGCAGTACATCTACGTATTAGTCATCGCTATTAC
CATGGTGATGCGGTTTTGGCAGTACATCAATGGGCGTGGATAGCGGTTTGACTCACGGGGATTTCCAAGT
CTCCACCCCATTGACGTCAATGGGAGTTTGTTTTGGCACCAAAATCAACGGGACTTTCCAAAATGTCGTA
ACAACTCCGCCCCATTGACGCAAATGGGCGGTAGGCGTGTACGGTGGGAGGTCTATATAAGCAGAGCTCT
CTGGCTAACTGTCGGGATCCACCATGGAGACAGACACACTCCTGCTATGGGTACTGCTGCTCTGGGTTCC
AGGTTCCACTGGTGACGGGGCCCAGCCGGCCAGATCTTACCCATACGATGTGCCAGATTACGCCTATCCC
TATGACGTCCCTGATTACGCTCTCGACTTCCAGAAGGCCTCCAGCATAGTCTATAAGAAAGAGGGGGAAC
AGGTGGAGTTCTCCTTCCCACTCGCCTTTACAGTTGAAAAGCTGACGGGCAGTGGCGAGCTGTGGTGGCA
GGCGGAGAGGGCTTCCTCCTCCAAGTCTTGGATCACCTTTGACCTGAAGAACAAGGAAGTGTCTGTAAAA
CGGGTTACCCAGGACCCTAAGCTCCAGATGGGCAAGAAGCTCCCGCTCCACCTCACCCTGCCCCAGGCCT
TGCCTCAGTATGCTGGCTCTGGAAACCTCACCCTGGCCCTTGAAGCGAAAACAGGAAAGTTGCATCAGGA
AGTGAACCTGGTGGTGATGAGAGCCACTCAGCTCCAGAAAAATTTGACCTGTGAGGTGTGGGGACCCACC
TCCCCTAAGCTGATGCTGAGCTTGAAACTGGAGAACAAGGAGGCAAAGGTCTCGAAGCGGGAGAAGGCGG
TGTGGGTGCTGAACCCTGAGGCGGGGATGTGGCAGTGTCTGCTGAGTGACTCGGGACAGGTCCTGCTGGA
ATCCAACATCAAGGTTCTGCCCACATGGTCCACCCCGGTGCAGCCAATGGCCCTGATTGTGCTGGGGGGC
GTCGCCGGCCTCCTGCTTTTCATTGGGCTAGGCATCTTCTTCTGTGTCAGGTGCCGGCACCGAAGGCGCA
AGGGCTCGGGCTCGACCTCGGGCTCGGGCAGCGGTGGCTCTAGAGGTTCTGGTGGCAGCTCTGGAGGTAT
GAATGGAGCTATAGGAGGTGACCTTTTGCTCAATTTTCCTGACATGTCGGTCCTAGAGCGCCAAAGGGCT
CACCTCAAGTACCTCAATCCCACCTTTGATTCTCCTCTCGCCGGCTTCTTTGCCGATTCTTCAATGATTA
CCGGCGGCGAGATGGACAGCTATCTTTCGACTGCCGGTTTGAATCTTCCGATGATGTACGGTGAGACGAC
GGTGGAAGGTGATTCAAGACTCTCAATTTCGCCGGAAACGACGCTTGGGACTGGAAATTTCAAGGCAGCG
AAGTTTGATACAGAGACTAAGGATTGTAATGAGGCGGCGAAGAAGATGACGATGAACAGAGATGACCTAG
TAGAAGAAGGAGAAGAAGAGAAGTCGAAAATAACAGAGCAAAACAATGGGAGCACAAAAAGCATCAAGAA
GATGAAACACAAAGCCAAGAAAGAAGAGAACAATTTCTCTAATGATTCATCTAAAGTGACGAAGGAATTG
GAGAAAACGGATTATATTCATGGTGGCTCTGGTAGCTTCAACGCTCGCAGGAAGCTGAAGGGTGCTATCC
TGTTCACCATGCTCGCCACAAGAAACTTCAGCGGCAGCTTTAATGCGCGGCGCAAGCTAAAGGGAGCCAT
ACTTTTCACAATGTTGGCTACCAGAAATTTTTCGGAGCTGGCCGAGAAGCTGGCCGGCCTGGACATCAAC
GGTGGAGCTAGCGAGTTTCGGGCAACCACACTGGAACGGATCGAGAAAAGCTTCGTGATTACTGATCCGA
GACTGCCTGACAACCCAGTGATTTTTGTGAGCGATTCCTTCCTGCAGCTGACAGAATATTCTCGGGAAGA
GATCCTGGGGCGCAATTGCCGTTTTCTGCAGGGACCCGAGACAGACCGTGCCACTGTTCGGAAAATCAGA
GATGCTATTGACAACCAGACTGAAGTGACCGTTCAGCTGATCAATTATACCAAGAGCGGCAAGAAGTTCT
GGAACGTGTTCCACCTGCAGCCGATGCGCGATTATAAGGGCGACGTCCAGTACTTCATTGGCGTGCAGCT
GGATGGCACCGAACGTCTTCATGGCGCCGCTGAGCGTGAGGCGGTCTGCCTGGTCAAAAAGACAGCCTTT
CAGATTGCTGAGAACCTGTACTTCCAGATGGGCGGAACCGGTCCCAAGAAGAAGAGAAAGGTGAAGCTAC
TGTCTTCTATCGAACAAGCATGCGATATTTGCCGACTTAAAAAGCTCAAGTGCTCCAAAGAAAAACCGAA
GTGCGCCAAGTGTCTGAAGAACAACTGGGAGTGTCGCTACTCTCCCAAAACCAAAAGGTCTCCGCTGACT
AGGGCACATCTGACAGAAGTGGAATCAAGGCTAGAAAGACTGGAACAGCTATTTCTACTGATTTTTCCGC
GAGAAGACCTTGACATGATTTTGAAAATGGATTCTTTACAGGATATAAAAGCATTGTTAACAGGATTATT
TGTACAAGATAATGTGAATAAAGATGCCGTCACAGATAGATTGGCTTCAGTGGAGACTGATATGCCTCTA
ACATTGAGACAGCATAGAATAAGTGCGACATCATCATCGGAAGAGAGTAGTAACAAAGGTCAAAGACAGT
TGACTGTATCGGCCAATTTTAATCAAAGTGGGAATATTGCTGATAGCTCATTGTCCTTCACTTTCACTAA
CAGTAGCAACGGTCCGAACCTCATAACAACTCAAACAAATTCTCAAGCGCTTTCACAACCTATTGCCTCC
TCTAACGTTCATGATAACTTCATGAATAATGAAATCACGGCTAGTAAAATTGATGATGGTAATAATTCAA
AACCACTGTCACCTGGTTGGACGGACCAAACTGCGTATAATGCCTTTGGAATCACTACAGGGATGTTTAA
TACCACTACAATGGATGATGTATATAACTATCTATTCGATGATGAAGATACCCCACCAAACCCAAAAAAA
GAGGACTACAAGGATGACGACGATAAGTAGACGCGTTAAGTCGACAATCAACCTCTGGATTACAAAATTT
GTGAAAGATTGACTGGTATTCTTAACTATGTTGCTCCTTTTACGCTATGTGGATACGCTGCTTTAATGCC
TTTGTATCATGCTATTGCTTCCCGTATGGCTTTCATTTTCTCCTCCTTGTATAAATCCTGGTTGCTGTCT
CTTTATGAGGAGTTGTGGCCCGTTGTCAGGCAACGTGGCGTGGTGTGCACTGTGTTTGCTGACGCAACCC
CCACTGGTTGGGGCATTGCCACCACCTGTCAGCTCCTTTCCGGGACTTTCGCTTTCCCCCTCCCTATTGC
CACGGCGGAACTCATCGCCGCCTGCCTTGCCCGCTGCTGGACAGGGGCTCGGCTGTTGGGCACTGACAAT
TCCGTGGTGTTGTCGGGGAAATCATCGTCCTTTCCTTGGCTGCTCGCCTGTGTTGCCACCTGGATTCTGC
GCGGGACGTCCTTCTGCTACGTCCCTTCGGCCCTCAATCCAGCGGACCTTCCTTCCCGCGGCCTGCTGCC
GGCTCTGCGGCCTCTTCCGCGTCTTCGCCTTCGCCCTCAGACGAGTCGGATCTCCCTTTGGGCCGCCTCC
CCGCGTCGACTTTAAGACCAATGACTTACAAGGCAGCTGTAGATCTTAGCCACTTTTTAAAAGAAAAGGG
GGGACTGGAAGGGCTAATTCACTCCCAACGAAGACAAGATCTGCTTTTTGCTTGTACTGGGTCTCTCTGG
TTAGACCAGATCTGAGCCTGGGAGCTCTCTGGCTAACTAGGGAACCCACTGCTTAAGCCTCAATAAAGCT
TGCCTTGAGTGCTTCAAGTAGTGTGTGCCCGTCTGTTGTGTGACTCTGGTAACTAGAGATCCCTCAGACC
CTTTTAGTCAGTGTGGAAAATCTCTAGCAGTACGTATAGTAGTTCATGTCATCTTATTATTCAGTATTTA
TAACTTGCAAAGAAATGAATATCAGAGAGTGAGAGGAACTTGTTTATTGCAGCTTATAATGGTTACAAAT
AAAGCAATAGCATCACAAATTTCACAAATAAAGCATTTTTTTCACTGCATTCTAGTTGTGGTTTGTCCAA
ACTCATCAATGTATCTTATCATGTCTGGCTCTAGCTATCCCGCCCCTAACTCCGCCCATCCCGCCCCTAA
CTCCGCCCAGTTCCGCCCATTCTCCGCCCCATGGCTGACTAATTTTTTTTATTTATGCAGAGGCCGAGGC
CGCCTCGGCCTCTGAGCTATTCCAGAAGTAGTGAGGAGGCTTTTTTGGAGGCCTAGGGACGTACCCAATT
CGCCCTATAGTGAGTCGTATTACGCGCGCTCACTGGCCGTCGTTTTACAACGTCGTGACTGGGAAAACCC
TGGCGTTACCCAACTTAATCGCCTTGCAGCACATCCCCCTTTCGCCAGCTGGCGTAATAGCGAAGAGGCC
CGCACCGATCGCCCTTCCCAACAGTTGCGCAGCCTGAATGGCGAATGGG
[124 nt withheld, positions 6980-7103]
C
[91 nt withheld, positions 7105-7195]
A
[49 nt withheld, positions 7197-7245]
CCTTTGACGTTGGAGTCCACGTTCTTT
[37 nt withheld, positions 7273-7309]
ACCCTATCTCGGTCTATTCTTTTGATTTATAAGGGATTTTGCCGATTTCGGCCTATTGGTTAAAAAATGA
GCTGATTTAACAAAAATTTAACGCGAATTTTAACAAAATATTAACGCTTACAATTTAGGTGGCACTTTTC
GGGGAAATGTGCGCGGAACCCCTATTTGTTTATTTTTCTAAATACATTCAAATATGTATCCGCTCATGAG
ACAATAACCCTGATAAATGCTTCAATAATATTGAAAAAGGAAGAGTATGAGTATTCAACATTTCCGTGTC
GCCCTTATTCCCTTTTTTGCGGCATTTTGCCTTCCTGTTTTTGCTCACCCAGAAACGCTGGTGAAAGTAA
AAGATGCTGAAGATCAGTTGGGTGCACGAGTGGGTTACATCGAACTGGATCTCAACAGCGGTAAGATCCT
TGAGAGTTTTCGCCCCGAAGAACGTTTTCCAATGATGAGCACTTTTAAAGTTCTGCTATGTGGCGCGGTA
TTATCCCGTATTGACGCCGGGCAAGAGCAACTCGGTCGCCGCATACACTATTCTCAGAATGACTTGGTTG
AGTACTCACCAGTCACAGAAAAGCATCTTACGGATGGCATGACAGTAAGAGAATTATGCAGTGCTGCCAT
AACCATGAGTGATAACACTGCGGCCAACTTACTTCTGACAACGATCGGAGGACCGAAGGAGCTAACCGCT
TTTTTGCACAACATGGGGGATCATGTAACTCGCCTTGATCGTTGGGAACCGGAGCTGAATGAAGCCATAC
CAAACGACGAGCGTGACACCACGATGCCTGTAGCAATGGCAACAACGTTGCGCAAACTATTAACTGGCGA
ACTACTTACTCTAGCTTCCCGGCAACAATTAATAGACTGGATGGAGGCGGATAAAGTTGCAGGACCACTT
CTGCGCTCGGCCCTTCCGGCTGGCTGGTTTATTGCTGATAAATCTGGAGCCGGTGAGCGTGGGTCTCGCG
GTATCATTGCAGCACTGGGGCCAGATGGTAAGCCCTCCCGTATCGTAGTTATCTACACGACGGGGAGTCA
GGCAACTATGGATGAACGAAATAGACAGATCGCTGAGATAGGTGCCTCACTGATTAAGCATTGGTAACTG
TCAGACCAAGTTTACTCATATATACTTTAGATTGATTTAAAACTTCATTTTTAATTTAAAAGGATCTAGG
TGAAGATCCTTTTTGATAATCTCATGACCAAAATCCCTTAACGTGAGTTTTCGTTCCACTGAGCGTCAGA
CCCCGTAGAAAAGATCAAAGGATCTTCTTGAGATCCTTTTTTTCTGCGCGTAATCTGCTGCTTGCAAACA
AAAAAACCACCGCTACCAGCGGTGGTTTGTTTGCCGGATCAAGAGCTACCAACTCTTTTTCCGAAGGTAA
CTGGCTTCAGCAGAGCGCAGATACCAAATACTGTTCTTCTAGTGTAGCCGTAGTTAGGCCACCACTTCAA
GAACTCTGTAGCACCGCCTACATACCTCGCTCTGCTAATCCTGTTACCAGTGGCTGCTGCCAGTGGCGAT
AAGTCGTGTCTTACCGGGTTGGACTCAAGACGATAGTTACCGGATAAGGCGCAGCGGTCGGGCTGAACGG
GGGGTTCGTGCACACAGCCCAGCTTGGAGCGAACGACCTACACCGAACTGAGATACCTACAGCGTGAGCT
ATGAGAAAGCGCCACGCTTCCCGAAGGGAGAAAGGCGGACAGGTATCCGGTAAGCGGCAGGGTCGGAACA
GGAGAGCGCACGAGGGAGCTTCCAGGGGGAAACGCCTGGTATCTTTATAGTCCTGTCGGGTTTCGCCACC
TCTGACTTGAGCGTCGATTTTTGTGATGCTCGTCAGGGGGGCGGAGCCTATGGAAAAACGCCAGCAACGC
GGCCTTTTTACGGTTCCTGGCCTTTTGCTGGCCTTTTGCTCACATGTTCTTTCCTGCGTTATCCCCTGAT
TCTGTGGATAACCGTATTACCGCCTTTGAGTGAGCTGATACCGCTCGCCGCAGCCGAACGACCGAGCGCA
GCGAGTCAGTGAGCGAGGAAGCGGAAGAGCGCCCAATACGCAAACCGCCTCTCCCCGCGCGTTGGCCGAT
TCATTAATGCAGCTGGCACGACAGGTTTCCCGACTGGAAAGCGGGCAGTGAGCGCAACGCAATTAATGTG
AGTTAGCTCACTCATTAGGCACCCCAGGCTTTACACTTTATGCTTCCGGCTCGTATGTTGTGTGGAATTG
TGAGCGGATAACAATTTCACACAGGAAACAGCTATGACCATGATTACGCCAAGCGCGCAATTAACCCTCA
CTAAAGGGAACAAAAGCTGGAGCTGCAAGC
